>Addgene plasmid #41581 | FLM-S4190F | addgene partial sequence | sequence record 61335 | BGH-rev 5'-TAGAAGGCACAGTCGAGG-3'
ACTCATGGTGATGGTGATGATGACCGGTATGCATATTCAGATCCTCTTCTGAGATGAGTTTTTGTTCGAA
GGGCCCCAGATCCTCTTCTGAGATGAGTTTTTGTTCTCGAGCGGCCGCCCTAAGTGCTGCTGGGGTGGAC
CTTGTTCTTGGCCCGAAGGGGTGTCCTGCTGGGGCCAGTGGCCAGGTCCACACCCCGACTGGCCCGGGCA
AGGCGGCTGGGCAGTGCTGGCCGCAGGCCCGGGGATGGGCCACGGGAAGATCCGGCGGGCGCCCGGCTGC
TCCTGCGGCCTTGCAGGCTGTGCAGCTGCTGCTCCAGCTGGTAGACGTCCTCTGTGGCCTGGTTGAGTCG
GTCAAACTGGGTGAGCAGGGCCTCGAACACGGCTTGGAGGCGGGAGGGCTCAGGCTCACACCTTGTCCCC
AGCCGGCCCAGGCTCACGCTCAGCCCATCCAGCTGGCTGGAGAAGGTGGAGGGGTGCGAGGCATCGGAGC
CAGCGCTGGGTGGGGGCACATCCGGGGATACCTTGGAGCCCCTGGAGGAGCGAGAGGGCAGCGGCTCCAT
CCCTTCAAAGCGGACTTTGTGGCGGAACTCCTTGACCTTGCTGAGGCCCATCCAGAGGCGCAGCCTGCGC
AGGAACAACTCCACCATCTCGTAGTCCTGGGGCTCCCAGGCCGGCCGGTACAGCTCTCCACGCAAGGCGT
GGTAGCGCCAGCGGAGAATAACAGCCCCCAGCCGTAGGGCGCCCCACAGCCGCAGTGCCCAGAGCCCCAC
ACACAGCAGGGGTGACAAGTGCCAGGACTCACGCGTCCTCGCCAGCACACACGCCACCCCCAGGCCCAGC
CCGAGGAGGAAGGAGATCACCGCCAGGGCCGCAGGGAGGGCA
