[The description below was written by a language model from this plasmid's Addgene catalogue record.]
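Description:
FLM-S4190F is a mammalian expression plasmid built on the commercial pcDNA4/TO backbone (about 5.1 kb without insert) and carrying a human PKD1 (polycystin-1) insert. It is propagated in E. coli under ampicillin selection, and the backbone provides a Zeocin marker for selecting transfected mammalian cells. pcDNA4/TO is generally known as a tetracycline-regulatable vector in which a CMV promoter fitted with tet operator sites drives the insert. Expression is therefore constitutive in ordinary cells and inducible in lines that express the Tet repressor. The record itself, however, does not list the promoter or any other annotated features, and no feature table is provided.

The insert is recorded as PKD1 with the mutation "FLM S4190F", a serine-to-phenylalanine substitution at residue 4190, and it is fused at its N-terminus to CD16.7. CD16.7 is commonly used as a chimeric membrane anchor (a CD16 extracellular domain joined to a CD7 transmembrane segment) that tethers a cytoplasmic fragment of another protein to the membrane. This suggests that the construct expresses a membrane-anchored portion of polycystin-1 rather than the whole protein. The record does not define "FLM", nor does it give the insert size or the exact boundaries of the PKD1 sequence, so that reading remains an inference.

The associated publication concerns regulation of STAT activity by polycystin-1. The plasmid therefore most plausibly serves as a point-mutant variant for comparison with a corresponding non-mutant construct in cell-based signalling experiments. The functional consequence of S4190F is not stated in the record.
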