Addgene plasmid #41581: FLM-S4190F
Depositing lab: Thomas Weimbs. Depositing organization: University of California, Santa Barbara. Publication: Polycystin-1 regulates STAT activity by a dual mechanism. Talbot JJ, Shillingford JM, Vasanth S, Doerr N, Mukherjee S, Kinter MT, Watnick T, Weimbs T. Proc Natl Acad Sci U S A. 2011 May 10;108(19):7985-90. Epub 2011 Apr 25. 10.1073/pnas.1103816108 PubMed 21518865.
Backbone
  Vector backbone: pcDNA4/TO
  Backbone manufacturer: Invitrogen
  Backbone size w/o insert (bp): 5100
  Vector type: Mammalian Expression
  Selectable markers: Zeocin
Growth in bacteria
  Bacterial resistance: Ampicillin, 100 μg/mL
  Growth temperature: 37°C
  Growth strain: DH5alpha
  Copy number: Unknown
Gene/Insert
  Gene/Insert name: PKD1 (alt name: Polycystin-1)
  Species: H. sapiens (human)
  Mutation: FLM S4190F
  Entrez Gene: PKD1 (a.k.a. PBP, PC1, Pc-1, TRPP1)
  Tag / fusion protein: CD16.7 (N terminal on insert)
Terms and licenses: Academic/Nonprofit Terms; Industry Terms: Not Available to Industry
How to cite: FLM-S4190F was a gift from Thomas Weimbs (Addgene plasmid # 41581 ; http://n2t.net/addgene:41581 ; RRID:Addgene_41581)
